>Addgene plasmid #219070 | SFFV-LMO2-Brd 97 | addgene full sequence | sequence record 481630 | Addgene NGS Result
ATTTATGCAGAGGCCGAGGCCGCCTCGGCCTCTGAGCTATTCCAGAAGTAGTGAGGAGGCTTTTTTGGAG
GCCTAGGGACGTACCCAATTCGCCCTATAGTGAGTCGTATTACGCGCGCTCACTGGCCGTCGTTTTACAA
CGTCGTGACTGGGAAAACCCTGGCGTTACCCAACTTAATCGCCTTGCAGCACATCCCCCTTTCGCCAGCT
GGCGTAATAGCGAAGAGGCCCGCACCGATCGCCCTTCCCAACAGTTGCGCAGCCTGAATGGCGAATGGG
[124 nt withheld, positions 280-403]
C
[91 nt withheld, positions 405-495]
A
[49 nt withheld, positions 497-545]
CCTTTGACGTTGGAGTCCACGTTCTTT
[37 nt withheld, positions 573-609]
ACCCTATCTCGGTCTATTCTTTTGATTTATAAGGGATTTTGCCGATTTCGGCCTATTGGTTAAAAAATGA
GCTGATTTAACAAAAATTTAACGCGAATTTTAACAAAATATTAACGCTTACAATTTAGGTGGCACTTTTC
GGGGAAATGTGCGCGGAACCCCTATTTGTTTATTTTTCTAAATACATTCAAATATGTATCCGCTCATGAG
ACAATAACCCTGATAAATGCTTCAATAATATTGAAAAAGGAAGAGTATGAGTATTCAACATTTCCGTGTC
GCCCTTATTCCCTTTTTTGCGGCATTTTGCCTTCCTGTTTTTGCTCACCCAGAAACGCTGGTGAAAGTAA
AAGATGCTGAAGATCAGTTGGGTGCACGAGTGGGTTACATCGAACTGGATCTCAACAGCGGTAAGATCCT
TGAGAGTTTTCGCCCCGAAGAACGTTTTCCAATGATGAGCACTTTTAAAGTTCTGCTATGTGGCGCGGTA
TTATCCCGTATTGACGCCGGGCAAGAGCAACTCGGTCGCCGCATACACTATTCTCAGAATGACTTGGTTG
AGTACTCACCAGTCACAGAAAAGCATCTTACGGATGGCATGACAGTAAGAGAATTATGCAGTGCTGCCAT
AACCATGAGTGATAACACTGCGGCCAACTTACTTCTGACAACGATCGGAGGACCGAAGGAGCTAACCGCT
TTTTTGCACAACATGGGGGATCATGTAACTCGCCTTGATCGTTGGGAACCGGAGCTGAATGAAGCCATAC
CAAACGACGAGCGTGACACCACGATGCCTGTAGCAATGGCAACAACGTTGCGCAAACTATTAACTGGCGA
ACTACTTACTCTAGCTTCCCGGCAACAATTAATAGACTGGATGGAGGCGGATAAAGTTGCAGGACCACTT
CTGCGCTCGGCCCTTCCGGCTGGCTGGTTTATTGCTGATAAATCTGGAGCCGGTGAGCGTGGGTCTCGCG
GTATCATTGCAGCACTGGGGCCAGATGGTAAGCCCTCCCGTATCGTAGTTATCTACACGACGGGGAGTCA
GGCAACTATGGATGAACGAAATAGACAGATCGCTGAGATAGGTGCCTCACTGATTAAGCATTGGTAACTG
TCAGACCAAGTTTACTCATATATACTTTAGATTGATTTAAAACTTCATTTTTAATTTAAAAGGATCTAGG
TGAAGATCCTTTTTGATAATCTCATGACCAAAATCCCTTAACGTGAGTTTTCGTTCCACTGAGCGTCAGA
CCCCGTAGAAAAGATCAAAGGATCTTCTTGAGATCCTTTTTTTCTGCGCGTAATCTGCTGCTTGCAAACA
AAAAAACCACCGCTACCAGCGGTGGTTTGTTTGCCGGATCAAGAGCTACCAACTCTTTTTCCGAAGGTAA
CTGGCTTCAGCAGAGCGCAGATACCAAATACTGTTCTTCTAGTGTAGCCGTAGTTAGGCCACCACTTCAA
GAACTCTGTAGCACCGCCTACATACCTCGCTCTGCTAATCCTGTTACCAGTGGCTGCTGCCAGTGGCGAT
AAGTCGTGTCTTACCGGGTTGGACTCAAGACGATAGTTACCGGATAAGGCGCAGCGGTCGGGCTGAACGG
GGGGTTCGTGCACACAGCCCAGCTTGGAGCGAACGACCTACACCGAACTGAGATACCTACAGCGTGAGCT
ATGAGAAAGCGCCACGCTTCCCGAAGGGAGAAAGGCGGACAGGTATCCGGTAAGCGGCAGGGTCGGAACA
GGAGAGCGCACGAGGGAGCTTCCAGGGGGAAACGCCTGGTATCTTTATAGTCCTGTCGGGTTTCGCCACC
TCTGACTTGAGCGTCGATTTTTGTGATGCTCGTCAGGGGGGCGGAGCCTATGGAAAAACGCCAGCAACGC
GGCCTTTTTACGGTTCCTGGCCTTTTGCTGGCCTTTTGCTCACATGTTCTTTCCTGCGTTATCCCCTGAT
TCTGTGGATAACCGTATTACCGCCTTTGAGTGAGCTGATACCGCTCGCCGCAGCCGAACGACCGAGCGCA
GCGAGTCAGTGAGCGAGGAAGCGGAAGAGCGCCCAATACGCAAACCGCCTCTCCCCGCGCGTTGGCCGAT
TCATTAATGCAGCTGGCACGACAGGTTTCCCGACTGGAAAGCGGGCAGTGAGCGCAACGCAATTAATGTG
AGTTAGCTCACTCATTAGGCACCCCAGGCTTTACACTTTATGCTTCCGGCTCGTATGTTGTGTGGAATTG
TGAGCGGATAACAATTTCACACAGGAAACAGCTATGACCATGATTACGCCAAGCGCGCAATTAACCCTCA
CTAAAGGGAACAAAAGCTGGAGCTGCAAGCTTAATGTAGTCTTATGCAATACTCTTGTAGTCTTGCAACA
TGGTAACGATGAGTTAGCAACATGCCTTACAAGGAGAGAAAAAGCACCGTGCATGCCGATTGGTGGAAGT
AAGGTGGTACGATCGTGCCTTATTAGGAAGGCAACAGACGGGTCTGACATGGATTGGACGAACCACTGAA
TTGCCGCATTGCAGAGATATTGTATTTAAGTGCCTAGCTCGATACATAAACGGGTCTCTCTGGTTAGACC
AGATCTGAGCCTGGGAGCTCTCTGGCTAACTAGGGAACCCACTGCTTAAGCCTCAATAAAGCTTGCCTTG
AGTGCTTCAAGTAGTGTGTGCCCGTCTGTTGTGTGACTCTGGTAACTAGAGATCCCTCAGACCCTTTTAG
TCAGTGTGGAAAATCTCTAGCAGTGGCGCCCGAACAGGGACTTGAAAGCGAAAGGGAAACCAGAGGAGCT
CTCTCGACGCAGGACTCGGCTTGCTGAAGCGCGCACGGCAAGAGGCGAGGGGCGGCGACTGGTGAGTACG
CCAAAAATTTTGACTAGCGGAGGCTAGAAGGAGAGAGATGGGTGCGAGAGCGTCAGTATTAAGCGGGGGA
GAATTAGATCGCGATGGGAAAAAATTCGGTTAAGGCCAGGGGGAAAGAAAAAATATAAATTAAAACATAT
AGTATGGGCAAGCAGGGAGCTAGAACGATTCGCAGTTAATCCTGGCCTGTTAGAAACATCAGAAGGCTGT
AGACAAATACTGGGACAGCTACAACCATCCCTTCAGACAGGATCAGAAGAACTTAGATCATTATATAATA
CAGTAGCAACCCTCTATTGTGTGCATCAAAGGATAGAGATAAAAGACACCAAGGAAGCTTTAGACAAGAT
AGAGGAAGAGCAAAACAAAAGTAAGACCACCGCACAGCAAGCGGCCGCTGATCTTCAGACCTGGAGGAGG
AGATATGAGGGACAATTGGAGAAGTGAATTATATAAATATAAAGTAGTAAAAATTGAACCATTAGGAGTA
GCACCCACCAAGGCAAAGAGAAGAGTGGTGCAGAGAGAAAAAAGAGCAGTGGGAATAGGAGCTTTGTTCC
TTGGGTTCTTGGGAGCAGCAGGAAGCACTATGGGCGCAGCGTCAATGACGCTGACGGTACAGGCCAGACA
ATTATTGTCTGGTATAGTGCAGCAGCAGAACAATTTGCTGAGGGCTATTGAGGCGCAACAGCATCTGTTG
CAACTCACAGTCTGGGGCATCAAGCAGCTCCAGGCAAGAATCCTGGCTGTGGAAAGATACCTAAAGGATC
AACAGCTCCTGGGGATTTGGGGTTGCTCTGGAAAACTCATTTGCACCACTGCTGTGCCTTGGAATGCTAG
TTGGAGTAATAAATCTCTGGAACAGATTTGGAATCACACGACCTGGATGGAGTGGGACAGAGAAATTAAC
AATTACACAAGCTTAATACACTCCTTAATTGAAGAATCGCAAAACCAGCAAGAAAAGAATGAACAAGAAT
TATTGGAATTAGATAAATGGGCAAGTTTGTGGAATTGGTTTAACATAACAAATTGGCTGTGGTATATAAA
ATTATTCATAATGATAGTAGGAGGCTTGGTAGGTTTAAGAATAGTTTTTGCTGTACTTTCTATAGTGAAT
AGAGTTAGGCAGGGATATTCACCATTATCGTTTCAGACCCACCTCCCAACCCCGAGGGGACCCGACAGGC
CCGAAGGAATAGAAGAAGAAGGTGGAGAGAGAGACAGAGACAGATCCATTCGATTAGTGAACGGATCTCG
ACGGTATCGGTTAACTTTTAAAAGAAAAGGGGGGATTGGGGGGTACAGTGCAGGGGAAAGAATAGTAGAC
ATAATAGCAACAGACATACAAACTAAAGAATTACAAAAACAAATTACAAAAATTCAAAATTTTATCGATC
ACGAGACTAGCCTCGAGCTGGCTGCAGTAACGCCATTTTGCAAGGCATGGAAAAATACCAAACCAAGAAT
AGAGAAGTTCAGATCAAGGGCGGGTACATGAAAATAGCTAACGTTGGGCCAAACAGGATATCTGCGGTGA
GCAGTTTCGGCCCCGGCCCGGGGCCAAGAACAGATGGTCACCGCAGTTTCGGCCCCGGCCCGAGGCCAAG
AACAGATGGTCCCCAGATATGGCCCAACCCTCAGCAGTTTCTTAAGACCCATCAGATGTTTCCAGGCTCC
CCCAAGGACCTGAAATGACCCTGCGCCTTATTTGAATTAACCAATCAGCCTGCTTCTCGCTTCTGTTCGC
GCGCTTCTGCTTCCCGAGCTCTATAAAAGAGCTCACAACCCCTCACTCGGCGCGCCAGTCCTCCGACAGA
CTGAGTCGGCCGGTCGAATCAAGCTTATCGATACCGTCGACGGATCCGCTAGCCCGCGGTTCGAAATGGA
AGGCTCTGCCGTGACTGTTCTTGAAAGAGGAGGAGCCTCCAGTCCCGCTGAGCGCAGAAGCAAACGGCGA
AGAAGGTCAGGTGGTGACGGGGGAGGAGGTGGCGGGGCCAGAGCACCAGAGGGTGTCAGAGCTCCGGCTG
CAGGCCAACCTAGAGCCACAAAGGGAGCGCCACCACCCCCTGGCACCCCGCCTCCCTCCCCAATGTCCTC
GGCCATCGAAAGGAAGAGCCTGGACCCTTCAGAGGAACCAGTGGATGAGGTGCTGCAGATCCCCCCATCC
CTGCTGACATGCGGCGGCTGCCAGCAGAACATTGGGGACCGCTACTTCCTGAAGGCCATCGACCAGTACT
GGCACGAGGACTGCCTGAGCTGCGACCTCTGTGGCTGCCGGCTGGGTGAGGTGGGGCGGCGCCTCTACTA
CAAACTGGGCCGGAAGCTCTGCCGGAGAGACTATCTCAGGCTTTTTGGGCAAGACGGTCTCTGCGCATCC
TGTGACAAGCGGATTCGTGCCTATGAGATGACAATGCGGGTGAAAGACAAAGTGTATCACCTGGAATGTT
TCAAATGCGCCGCCTGTCAGAAGCATTTCTGTGTAGGTGACAGATACCTCCTCATCAACTCTGACATAGT
GTGCGAACAGGACATCTACGAGTGGACTAAGATCAATGGGATGATATAGACCGGTCGGATCCCCCGGGCT
GCAGGAATTCGAGCATCTTACCGCCATTTATTCCCATATTTGTTCTGTTTTTCTTGATTTGGGTATACAT
TTAAATGTTAATAAAACAAAATGGTGGGGCAATCATTTACATTTTTAGGGATATGTAATTACTAGTTCAG
GTGTATTGCCACAAGACAAACATGTTAAGAAACTTTCCCGTTATTTACGCTCTGTTCCTGTTAATCAACC
TCTGGATTACAAAATTTGTGAAAGATTGACTGATATTCTTAACTATGTTGCTCCTTTTACGCTGTGTGGA
TATGCTGCTTTAATGCCTCTGTATCATGCTATTGCTTCCCGTACGGCTTTCGTTTTCTCCTCCTTGTATA
AATCCTGGTTGCTGTCTCTTTATGAGGAGTTGTGGCCCGTTGTCCGTCAACGTGGCGTGGTGTGCTCTGT
GTTTGCTGACGCAACCCCCACTGGCTGGGGCATTGCCACCACCTGTCAACTCCTTTCTGGGACTTTCGCT
TTCCCCCTCCCGATCGCCACGGCAGAACTCATCGCCGCCTGCCTTGCCCGCTGCTGGACAGGGGCTAGGT
TGCTGGGCACTGATAATTCCGTGGTGTTGTCGGGGAAGCTGACGTCCTTTGCAATTCGATATCAAGCTGT
ACCTTCTAGATGTACAAATTGGTTAGCGCTTCTAGACCAATGACTTACAAGGCAGCTGTAGATCTTAGCC
ACTTTTTAAAAGAAAAGGGGGGACTGGAAGGGCTAATTCACTCCCAACGAAGACAAGATCTGCTTTTTGC
TTGTACTGGGTCTCTCTGGTTAGACCAGATCTGAGCCTGGGAGCTCTCTGGCTAACTAGGGAACCCACTG
CTTAAGCCTCAATAAAGCTTGCCTTGAGTGCTTCAAGTAGTGTGTGCCCGTCTGTTGTGTGACTCTGGTA
ACTAGAGATCCCTCAGACCCTTTTAGTCAGTGTGGAAAATCTCTAGCAGTAGTAGTTCATGTCATCTTAT
TATTCAGTATTTATAACTTGCAAAGAAATGAATATCAGAGAGTGAGAGGAACTTGTTTATTGCAGCTTAT
AATGGTTACAAATAAAGCAATAGCATCACAAATTTCACAAATAAAGCATTTTTTTCACTGCATTCTAGTT
GTGGTTTGTCCAAACTCATCAATGTATCTTATCATGTCTGGCTCTAGCTATCCCGCCCCTAACTCCGCCC
ATCCCGCCCCTAACTCCGCCCAGTTCCGCCCATTCTCCGCCCCATGGCTGACTAATTTTTTTT
Features (pLannotate 1.2.2; 29 found; start..end, strand, type, name):
     94..112     -  promoter       T7 promoter: promoter for bacteriophage T7 RNA polymerase
    120..275     +  CDS            lacZα (fragment): LacZα fragment of β-galactosidase; lacZ fragment
    280..708     +  rep_origin     f1 ori (sequence partly withheld): f1 bacteriophage origin of replication; arrow indicates direction of (+) strand synthesis
    761..865     +  promoter       AmpR promoter: bla
    866..1726    +  CDS            AmpR: β-lactamase; bla; confers resistance to ampicillin, carbenicillin, and related antibiotics
   1897..2485    +  rep_origin     ori: high-copy-number ColE1/pMB1/pBR322/pUC origin of replication
   2668..2760    +  CDS            lacI (fragment): lac repressor; lacI; The lac repressor binds to the lac operator to inhibit transcription in E. coli. This inhibition can be relieved by adding lactose or isopropyl-β-D-thiogalactopyranoside (IPTG).
   2773..2794    +  protein_bind   CAP binding site: CAP binding activates transcription in the presence of cAMP. E. coli catabolite activator protein
   2809..2839    +  promoter       lac promoter: promoter for the E. coli lac operon
   2847..2863    +  protein_bind   lac operator: The lac repressor binds to the lac operator to inhibit transcription in E. coli. This inhibition can be relieved by adding lactose or isopropyl-β-D-thiogalactopyranoside (IPTG). lac repressor encoded by lacI
   2908..2926    +  promoter       T3 promoter: promoter for bacteriophage T3 RNA polymerase
   2954..3180    +  promoter       RSV promoter: Rous sarcoma virus enhancer/promoter
   3181..3361    +  LTR            5' LTR (truncated): truncated 5' long terminal repeat (LTR) from HIV-1
   3408..3533    +  misc_feature   HIV-1 Ψ: packaging signal of human immunodeficiency virus type 1
   3517..3880    +  CDS            HIV-1 gag (fragment): gag protein from human immunodeficiency virus 1; gag
   4026..4259    +  misc_feature   RRE: The Rev response element (RRE) of HIV-1 allows for Rev-dependent mRNA export from the nucleus to the cytoplasm.
   4636..4736    +  CDS            Rev (fragment): human immunodeficiency virus 1 (HIV-1) Rev protein; rev; enhances nuclear export of unspliced and incompletely spliced viral mRNAs
   4755..4872    +  misc_feature   cPPT/CTS: central polypurine tract and central termination sequence of HIV-1
   4906..5307    +  promoter       SFFV promoter: spleen focus-forming virus long terminal repeat (LTR) promoter
   5317..5340    +  misc_feature   MCS (fragment): pBluescript multiple cloning site
   5572..6045    +  CDS            LMO2: RBTN2_HUMAN - Also known as RBTN2, RBTNL1, RHOM2, TTG2. Experimental evidence at protein level: Swiss-Prot protein existence level 1. Acts with TAL1/SCL to regulate red blood cell development. Also acts with LDB1 to maintain erythroid precursors in an immature state. From Homo sapiens (Human).
   6056..6081    +  misc_feature   MCS (fragment): pBluescript multiple cloning site
   6081..6140    +  CDS            S (fragment): HBSAG_WHV6 - Experimental evidence at transcript level: Swiss-Prot protein existence level 2. The middle envelope protein plays an important role in the budding of the virion. It is involved in the induction of budding in a nucleocapsid independent way. In this process the majority of envelope proteins bud to form subviral lipoprotein particles of 22 nm of diameter that do not contain a nucleocapsid (By similarity). From Woodchuck hepatitis B virus (isolate w64/pWS23) (WHV).
   6272..6675    +  misc_feature   WPRE: woodchuck hepatitis virus posttranscriptional regulatory element
   6733..6792    +  CDS            nef (fragment): NEF_HV1Z2 - Experimental evidence at protein level: Swiss-Prot protein existence level 1. Extracellular Nef protein targets CD4(+) T-lymphocytes for apoptosis by interacting with CXCR4 surface receptors. From Human immunodeficiency virus type 1 group M subtype D (isolate Z2/CDC-Z34) (HIV-1).
   6794..7027    +  LTR            3' LTR (ΔU3): self-inactivating 3' long terminal repeat (LTR) from HIV-1
   7099..7220    +  polyA_signal   SV40 poly(A) signal: SV40 polyadenylation signal
   7239..7260    +  rep_origin     SV40 ori (fragment): SV40 origin of replication
   7260..73      +  rep_origin     SV40 ori (across the origin): SV40 origin of replication
