[The description below was written by a language model from this plasmid's Addgene catalogue record and pLannotate feature annotations shown in this document.]
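Description:
SFFV-LMO2-Brd 97 is a lentiviral transfer plasmid built on the SFFV-MCS backbone for expressing human LMO2, a transcription factor known for acting with TAL1/SCL and LDB1 in erythroid development, together with a construct-specific DNA barcode. It is maintained in E. coli through a high-copy ColE1/pUC-type origin and an ampicillin resistance gene (β-lactamase). The backbone also carries pBluescript-derived remnants: an f1 origin, lacZα and lac regulatory fragments, and T7 and T3 promoters. No mammalian selection marker or fluorescent reporter is annotated.

The viral portion has a third-generation, self-inactivating layout. An RSV promoter replaces the U3 region of a truncated HIV-1 5' LTR to drive genomic RNA production in packaging cells. It is followed by the Ψ packaging signal with an adjoining gag fragment, the Rev response element for nuclear export of the unspliced genome, and the cPPT/CTS element, which aids nuclear import. Downstream, the spleen focus-forming virus LTR promoter, which is strongly active in haematopoietic cells, drives the LMO2 insert, cloned between retained restriction sites in the multiple cloning site. The annotated LMO2 coding region is shorter than the recorded 684 bp insert, so the insert evidently includes flanking sequence. A WPRE follows to boost transcript stability and expression. According to the depositor, the barcode lies after the WPRE at an XbaI site, ahead of the ΔU3 3' LTR; it is not separately annotated in the feature table. An SV40 poly(A) signal and SV40 origin sit outside the LTRs.

The associated publication describes a combinatorial transcription factor screening platform for immune cell reprogramming. In that setting, placing the barcode within the transcribed, integrated region would presumably allow the delivered factor to be identified in pooled transductions.
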