Addgene plasmid #219070: SFFV-LMO2-Brd 97
Purpose: Transcription factor LMO2 with a specific barcode assigned.
Depositing lab: Filipe Pereira. Depositing organization: Center for Neuroscience and Cell Biology, University of Coimbra. Publication: A combinatorial transcription factor screening platform for immune cell reprogramming. Kurochkin I, Altman AR, Caiado I, Pertiga-Cabral D, Halitzki E, Minaeva M, Zimmermannova O, Henriques-Oliveira L, Klein D, Nair M, Oliveira D, Cajal LR, Knittel R, Feick C, Ringner M, Martin M, Cirovic B, Pires CF, Rosa FF, Sitnicka E, Theis FJ, Pereira CF. Cell Syst. 2026 Jan 21;17(1):101457. doi: 10.1016/j.cels.2025.101457. Epub 2026 Jan 14. PubMed 41539305.
Backbone
  Vector backbone: SFFV-MCS
  Backbone size w/o insert (bp): 6638
  Vector type: Lentiviral
Growth in bacteria
  Bacterial resistance: Ampicillin, 100 μg/mL
  Growth temperature: 37°C
  Growth strain: NEB Stable
  Copy number: High Copy
Gene/Insert
  Gene/Insert name: LMO2
  Species: H. sapiens (human)
  Insert size (bp): 684
  Entrez Gene: LMO2 (a.k.a. LMO-2, RBTN2, RBTNL1, RHOM2, TTG2)
  Promoter: The spleen focus-forming virus (SFFV) promoter
  Cloning method: Restriction Enzyme; 5′ cloning site Bsp119I (not destroyed); 3′ cloning site BstHI (not destroyed)
Terms and licenses: Academic/Nonprofit Terms; Industry Terms: Not Available to Industry
Depositor comments: Barcode sequence cloned into XbaI restriction site. Design of plasmid is as follows: SFFV-[TF sequence]-WPRE-[Barcode sequence].
How to cite: SFFV-LMO2-Brd 97 was a gift from Filipe Pereira (Addgene plasmid # 219070 ; http://n2t.net/addgene:219070 ; RRID:Addgene_219070)
