>Addgene plasmid #219070 | SFFV-LMO2-Brd 97 | depositor partial sequence | sequence record 427691 | Barcode sequence
TGTACAAATTGGTTAGCGCT
